>Addgene plasmid #69152 | pSR06 | depositor full sequence | sequence record 121935 | pSR06 sequence 10838 bps
ATGAGCACTTTTAAAGTTCTGCTATGTGGCGCGGTATTATCCCGTATTGACGCCGGGCAAGAGCAACTCG
GTCGCCGCATACACTATTCTCAGAATGACTTGGTTGAGTACTCACCAGTCACAGAAAAGCATCTTACGGA
TGGCATGACAGTAAGAGAATTATGCAGTGCTGCCATAACCATGAGTGATAACACTGCGGCCAACTTACTT
CTGACAACGATCGGAGGACCGAAGGAGCTAACCGCTTTTTTGCACAACATGGGGGATCATGTAACTCGCC
TTGATCGTTGGGAACCGGAGCTGAATGAAGCCATACCAAACGACGAGCGTGACACCACGATGCCTGTAGC
AATGGCAACAACGTTGCGCAAACTATTAACTGGCGAACTACTTACTCTAGCTTCCCGGCAACAATTAATA
GACTGGATGGAGGCGGATAAAGTTGCAGGACCACTTCTGCGCTCGGCCCTTCCGGCTGGCTGGTTTATTG
CTGATAAATCTGGAGCCGGTGAGCGTGGGTCTCGCGGTATCATTGCAGCACTGGGGCCAGATGGTAAGCC
CTCCCGTATCGTAGTTATCTACACGACGGGGAGTCAGGCAACTATGGATGAACGAAATAGACAGATCGCT
GAGATAGGTGCCTCACTGATTAAGCATTGGTAACTGTCAGACCAAGTTTACTCATATATACTTTAGATTG
ATTTAAAACTTCATTTTTAATTTAAAAGGATCTAGGTGAAGATCCTTTTTGATAATCTCATGACCAAAAT
CCCTTAACGTGAGTTTTCGTTCCACTGAGCGTCAGACCCCGTAGAAAAGATCAAAGGATCTTCTTGAGAT
CCTTTTTTTCTGCGCGTAATCTGCTGCTTGCAAACAAAAAAACCACCGCTACCAGCGGTGGTTTGTTTGC
CGGATCAAGAGCTACCAACTCTTTTTCCGAAGGTAACTGGCTTCAGCAGAGCGCAGATACCAAATACTGT
CCTTCTAGTGTAGCCGTAGTTAGGCCACCACTTCAAGAACTCTGTAGCACCGCCTACATACCTCGCTCTG
CTAATCCTGTTACCAGTGGCTGCTGCCAGTGGCGATAAGTCGTGTCTTACCGGGTTGGACTCAAGACGAT
AGTTACCGGATAAGGCGCAGCGGTCGGGCTGAACGGGGGGTTCGTGCACACAGCCCAGCTTGGAGCGAAC
GACCTACACCGAACTGAGATACCTACAGCGTGAGCTATGAGAAAGCGCCACGCTTCCCGAAGGGAGAAAG
GCGGACAGGTATCCGGTAAGCGGCAGGGTCGGAACAGGAGAGCGCACGAGGGAGCTTCCAGGGGGAAACG
CCTGGTATCTTTATAGTCCTGTCGGGTTTCGCCACCTCTGACTTGAGCGTCGATTTTTGTGATGCTCGTC
AGGGGGGCGGAGCCTATGGAAAAACGCCAGCAACGCGGCCTTTTTACGGTTCCTGGTCTTTTGCTGGCCT
TTTGCTCACATGTTCTTTCCTGCGTTATCCCCTGATTCTGTGGATAACCGTATTACCGCCTTTGAGTGAG
CTGATACCATCGAATTATCAACTATGTATAATAAAGTTGTGTTTTTGAACACGGCGATATGTATCTGTAG
ATCATCCCCAATTTTCAACAATGAATCTAAATACTGAACTTTTTGTGTAATCTTTAGTGCAGAAAAATGA
CCAAAATCAGCGATTTTCCGATTATACCCAAAATATCTCAGCTCAATGAGCACCTATAAAAATGTAAAAA
TAAAGAAAGTAGTCGAACCATATTTTGTAAAGGCTAAAAAACTGAATAAATTTTTATCCATCCAGCGCGG
CGTTACAATCCGTGGCCCATGTCACGCACGGCTTTCAAAGAAAAAAAAACAGTCTGTTTGCGCGACATCG
ATCTGGCAAAAATCCTAAAAACGACTATGCGTGGCTCACTTTATATTAATATGAAAAATACAAACTTGGT
GGTGCAGGTGCTGCAGAGGCCATCGATGAAGAAGTGGAGGCCTTGTTGTCGATCTACAAAATTGTATGGT
TGTTTGAGATTTTCCTTGAAACGCTCTCAATCTTGGATATGATATAAATTCTGGATAAGATATGATGGAT
ATGATCTATGTTTGATAGAGTGCATTTGAAAGGATAACGGCCCTGCAGACATTTTTGAAAAAATAACAAA
CATTTAATTTTCTCACTCGTTTAGGCTATTCCCCTATTTTTGATATTCCTTCGCACATATGAAAACTACT
TTTTTTCGAAACTGTTAACTCCAGAATTTATAAATCTATAGCCCTTACTTGATTATTTATTATCATGGTT
ACTCACCTCATGTCTCTTTCTCTTTTCAAGAAGTCTTCGTTCATATCTGTTGTCTCTTTCCTCCTTTTGA
ATCTCTGCTTTGCTCTTCGCCATTGTTTCCTGAAAATAATGTAACTTGAATTGTGTAATATACTTTTTTA
ATTTGAATTTGGCTTGTAACGCGGAATCACTACGTGCGGGATCATTTCTTACTAGAAAACCCAGAAAATG
CCATATTTCACTTATCTCGGGGTCATTTCTAATTAGAAAAGCTACAAAAACCATTTCTAATTACGGTGAC
TTTAGAACTGGTCGAAATAGCTAATTAGAAATGGGTTTTTGCTAATTAGAGGTGACTCTATGTTATCTGA
GTAAGCCTCGTTTGTATGTAAACTCACAGTACTAATAAATGCAAGACACCCGGGTTTGTCTAGATATGAA
ATAATTGAAATATCAATTCTGACAGACAATAATGGTAATCTTGATAAGGAGTTCCACGCCCAGGAGAACA
CGTTAGTTTTCTTGTTTTTGATTGCGTGCGTTATTTTGGAGAAAAACTCGATTTTTTACAAAATAATTTT
TTGAAAGGAACACTGTTCAATAAGTTTTGTCTTTTTTCTCAGTTGTGATACGGTTTTTTATTCTTTTTTG
TAGTTATACAGAAGACCGTTACGAAACAGACTGATATCGAAACAAACACTGATCTTACTTGCACTTACCA
CTTTGTACAAGAAAGCTGGGTCACGGGCAGGAAACAGCTATGACCATGATTACGCCAAGCTACGTAATAC
GACTCACTAGTGGGCAGATCTTCGAATGCATCGCGCGCACCGTACGTCTCGAGGAATTCCTGCAGCTGCA
GTTCAATCGGTTTTTCCTTGCTTGCGCCCAATTCTGATGGTTCTTCCATTTCTAAATTTTAGTTTAATAA
AAAAATTTTAAAATAATACGAGTTTTGAGACTAACTTTCAATAAAAACCAAAAAAAATTGCTTCAAAAAA
GAGTTCGCGCCGATTTACGATAAACACAGCGCGCTACGACACTCCGAAAACCGCGCCGCACCATTACATT
CTCCGCCCCACCGCACGGTTTGCGGAAGGCGATGAAATTGCTGGGCCTAAAATTTTAACCCTTTTTTTCC
CGTTTTTCAACTGTTTTCCCGATTTTTTCGATATTTTTTTCAGGTTTTTAGTTAGAAAAGTATATAAAAA
TTGCATTATTTGTAGTTTTCGCTCGTAATTTGTGATAGAAAACGGCCAATTTGCCTAGATTTGTGATTCT
ACCAAGTGGAATTTTTGGGAAAATATCAATATTCCACGATTTTTATTCAAATCATAACGTTTCGAAATTA
TCAGCTTAAATAAAACTAAAATAAATAATAAAATACTAAAAACCCTGAATTTCTCGGTTCTCGGTTCAGC
TTGAGTTCGTTCTATACACGTTATCGATTTTTGTCATTTCGTTTAATCATGGGTTTTGATTCATTTTAAA
TATGAAATTTGATTTATTCCTCGTTTCGAAGTTGGTTTGTCTTGTCCGGCCGGTAAACAAATGTTATTAA
AAAAATAATAAATTTCGAAATTTTTCGTAATGTTCCGCAATCGTGTTTTTCCGTTTATCTCGTCTTCCCT
TCTTTCAAATATACTATTTATTTTCTCAATTCACATATTTTCAGCCAGCCCCGCTCAACAAGTGGAATAA
AAATAACTTCGTATAGTATACCTTATACGAAGTTATTCTAGAGGATCCAGAAAAAATGACTGCTCCAAAG
AAGAAGCGTAAGGTACCGGTAGAAAAAATGTCCAAGGGAGAGGAGGACAACATGGCCATCATCAAGGAGT
TCATGCGTTTCAAGGTCCACATGGAGGGATCAGTCAACGGACACGAGTTCGAGATCGAGGGAGAGGGAGA
GGGACGTCCATACGAGGGAACCCAAACCGCCAAGCTCAAGGTAAGTTTAAACATATATATACTAACTAAC
CCTGATTATTTAAATTTTCAGGTCACCAAGGGAGGACCACTCCCATTCGCCTGGGACATCCTCTCCCCAC
AATTCATGTACGGATCAAAGGCCTACGTCAAGCACCCAGCCGACATCCCAGACTACCTCAAGCTCTCCTT
CCCAGAGGGATTCAAGTGGGAGCGTGTCATGAACTTCGAGGACGGAGGAGTCGTCACCGTCACCCAAGAC
TCCTCCCTCCAAGACGGAGAGTTCATCTACAAGGTAAGTTTAAACAGTTCGGTACTAACTAACCATACAT
ATTTAAATTTTCAGGTCAAGCTCCGTGGAACCAACTTCCCATCCGACGGACCAGTCATGCAAAAGAAGAC
CATGGGATGGGAGGCCTCCTCCGAGCGTATGTACCCAGAGGACGGAGCCCTCAAGGGAGAGATCAAGCAA
CGTCTCAAGCTCAAGGACGGAGGACACTACGACGCCGAGGTCAAGACCACCTACAAGGCCAAGAAGCCAG
TCCAACTCCCAGGTAAGTTTAAACATGATTTTACTAACTAACTAATCTGATTTAAATTTTCAGGAGCCTA
CAACGTCAACATCAAGCTCGACATCACCTCCCACAACGAGGACTACACCATCGTCGAGCAATACGAGCGT
GCCGAGGGACGTCACTCCACCGGAGGAATGGACGAGCTCTACAAGTAAGAATTCGCTAGCCGGCCATACA
AGTAATCCGGATGATCGACGCCAACGTCGTTGAATTTTCAAATTTTAAATACTGAATATTTGTTTTTTTT
CCTATTATTTATTTATTCTCTTTGTGTTTTTTTTCTTGCTTTCTAAAAAATTAATTCAATCCAAATCTAA
ACATTTTTTTTTCTCTTTCCGTCTCCCAATTCGTATTCCGCTCCTCTCATCTGAACACAATGTGCAAGTT
TATTTATCTTCTCGCTTTCATTTCATTAGGACGTGGGGGGAATTGGTGGAAGGGGGAAACACACAAAAGG
ATGATGGAAATGAAATAAGGACACACAATATGCAACAACATTCAATTCAGAAATATGGAGGAAGGTTTAA
AAGAAAACATAAAAATATATAGAGGAGGAAGGAAAACTAGTTCTAGAGCGGCCGCATAACTTCGTATAGT
ATACCTTATACGAAGTTATTCTAGAGGATCCAGAAAAAATGACTGCTCCAAAGAAGAAGCGTAAGGTACC
GGTAGAAAAAATGTCCAAGGGAGAGGAGCTCTTCACCGGAGTCGTCCCAATCCTCGTCGAGCTCGACGGA
GACGTCAACGGACACAAGTTCTCCGTCTCAGGAGAGGGAGAGGGAGACGCCACCTACGGAAAGCTCACCC
TCAAGTTCATCTGCACCACCGGAAAGCTCCCAGTCCCATGGCCAACCCTCGTCACCACCTTCACTTACGG
AGTCCAATGCTTCTCCCGTTACCCAGACCACATGAAGCGTCACGACTTCTTCAAGTCCGCCATGCCAGAG
GGATACGTCCAAGAGCGTACCATCTTCTTCAAGGTAAGTTTAAACATTAATTAATACTAACTAACCCTGA
TTATTTAAATTTTCAGGACGACGGAAACTACAAGACCCGTGCCGAGGTCAAGTTCGAGGGAGACACCCTC
GTCAACCGTATCGAGCTCAAGGTAAGTTTAAACAGTTCGGTACTAACTAACCATACATATTTAAATTTTC
AGGGAATCGACTTCAAGGAGGACGGAAACATCCTCGGACACAAGCTCGAATACAACTACAACTCCCACAA
CGTCTACATCATGGCCGACAAGCAAAAGAACGGAATCAAGGTCAACTTCAAGGTAAGTTTAAACATGATT
TTACTAACTAACTAATCTGATTTAAATTTTCAGATCCGTCACAACATCGAGGACGGATCTGTCCAACTCG
CCGACCACTACCAACAAAACACCCCAATCGGAGACGGACCAGTCCTCCTCCCAGACAACCACTACCTCTC
CACCCAATCCGCCCTCTCCAAGGACCCAAACGTGAAGCGTGACCACATGGTCCTCAAGGAGTTCGTCACC
GCTGCCGGAATCACCCACGGAATGGACGAGCTCTACAAGTAGGAATTCGCTAGCCGGCCATACAAGTAAT
CCGGATGATCGACGCCAACGTCGTTGAATTTTCAAATTTTAAATACTGAATATTTGTTTTTTTTCCTATT
ATTTATTTATTCTCTTTGTGTTTTTTTTCTTGCTTTCTAAAAAATTAATTCAATCCAAATCTAAACATTT
TTTTTTCTCTTTCCGTCTCCCAATTCGTATTCCGCAGGCCTTAAGTGAGTCGTATTACGGACTGGCCGTC
GTTTTACACCCGTGCAGTTGAAATTGAAAATGAGTTAAAGTTGGAGTTTTTATTGAAAACAGATTTCCGT
GTGATTAGTGTTTTTAGCGAGTGTGACAGGACAGCGAAAAAATATAGAAACAAGGGGGGAACTGAAAAGC
TTAGGAATGCATTGAACATGAGAAGGGGAAGGGGAAGGAACAAACTAGACAGGAATTATTGGAATTTAAT
CACATTTGGAGTTTTTTTTCTATTCGACAGAATAATTATCCAGAACATTTTTGTATTAAATATTTATGCA
TCATATGAGTAGTCGGCTTTGTTGTGCATGACGAGTTTGTTATCGACGAAATAGAAGCTGTCAGAACGAG
TCTCGTTTGGATTGTTGATCATGTCGTCCACTGAAAAAGAGATTAGTCTTTTGAATTGTACTTTTTAGAA
TAATGACTCACTGAGTTGTTGAGAGAGTTGAGGGAACTCATAGATATGTTCACAGTTGTTTCGTGAATTC
GGAATACAGAATCCGAATTCAAAGTCAAAACACTTCAGAAGGCGATCTTTGAAGAAGTGACGTTCGATCA
TTCGGAAATGATGGATTGGGATGTCTCCTACTTTGAATTCCACAGTTGCTCCGACCGTTTTGAGTTTCAA
AAAGTTTGGAGCAAATCTATAACGCACGTATCTTGCCGACTCCTGTGGCGACTCATCATTCTCCTGATCG
TTCTCCGGTTTGGCGATCTCGAAAAGCACTTGCTCAGTGTCCAGATCACGGATTTGGAACTTGGTGAACT
CGATGTTATAGATGTTCGCAGATGGGGAGCATAAGAATCCTAAATTTATGTTTTAAACTGAAATCCAAAG
GGAGCAAGATACCTTGAGTGATTCCCGGAAGTGCTAAAACGTCGTTCGGAGTGATTTGAGCTTTCTTCGC
AAGCTCCGATTCCGTTGTGATTCCTTGTTCGGTGCTTGGTGGTGGCCGTGGCATCTGGAAATATGGAAAA
GTTCAACAAAAAGAAAAGAGAAAAGAATGAAATCGGATATCAAGAGTTAGTTGAGCGGTTTCTCTAGTTT
TCTGAGTCTCACCTGCGACGGGAAGGTCGCCGAGCCGGGTGGAATCGATCGTTGTTGCTCGGCTTTCATA
TCGGTTTGGTTGGAAGCGGCTGAAAACGGAAAGAAGTGGAAGAAGGAAAAGAGTGTGGTGTGACAGGAAA
ATGGTAATTAGAGGGTGCCAAATAACCAGCTATATTTTGTTTTTTTTTGAAAACATTTTTAAAAAGAAAA
ATACGATAATGATATCAGATGGATTTCCGGAAAACTGGTATGAAAAATTTCAACCTTTTTGAGTACATGT
AATCAAAATACACTTTGTAAATTATCATTTTTATTGAAACTCCACCATTTTTCTATTTATAACGCTAATA
ATTTGAAAAAGAAACCTATTGCGAACCGCGGGGTGAATCCCAAAAACGAATGCGTTTTGGTGGAGTGATT
GATTCGAATCGAAGAAGAAAAAGAAGAAGACGTGGAATAGAGAGCTCACTCTTAACCGAGCAGCACACAC
CGACAGAAAAAAAAATGAAATGAATGAGGGTCTTCTTCTTCTTCTTCTTCGAATGATTGACAGAAATGGG
AAAAAGAGGAAGATTGAGAAGGGAAAAAGGAAGGAGAAAAGAAGCAGAAGAAGACGTCAGAGAGGAGAGG
AACGAGCGGAAAAGCAGCGGGCGCAAGTCATAGAAGTAGCAGAGCTGGGGAGAAGAAGACACTATCCAAG
AAAGGAATGACGAGAGAGTATGCAAAGGGGTATAGGGTGCAGACAGAATAGGAACAGAATAACAGATGAT
GAGCCAAGAAGAGTTGAAAAGGGCGATGAATTTGTCATGTAACTTAATTTGGGTCAATTTGAGCATGATG
AATTGAAATCATCCCTTGTTGGGAGTTAATAACCGGTTTGTTATCAGAAACCCTGTAATAGAAGGGCGCC
CTAACTTTGAGCCAATTCATCCCGGTTTCTGTCAAATATATCAAAAAGTGGTCAACTGACAAATTGTTTT
TGATATTATAATAAACATTTTATCCGTTAACAATTTTCGAATACTTTTTACAAGGACTTGGATAAATTGG
CTCAAGCCTGCTTTTTTGTACAAACTTGACGAAGTGAGTTTGCTACCATCATGGAATCAGGAGGACATTT
CGACAATGTCATATAATGTTTGAAAAATGATTTTAACAAGGGTCTCATTCGAGATAAGCAATGCTCTGAG
CAAGTGGCTCGTCGTCTTCAAGAATCTCTTGTTGATATTCATTTGGATCCTGTTTTGCACGAAGCATGTG
CCATGGATATTCAGAGTTTTTGCAAAAAAGTTCCGCCAGGTCAAACAATCTTTTTAATTTTTATATGATA
CTTCGGGTGTATTTTTCTTCTTTTTCCTGTTCATTTTCGCTTTTTTCTCACTTTTTTGTAACAAAATCTC
TCACTTTTCTGTAAGTCTTAACAAAAGTTCAATTGGCTCGATCAAGTAAAATTTCGGCCGTATGAACGTT
TTCAAAGGTTTTCATTTTTTTTTAAGTTCATTCACAATATCATGAATCTCTCGTCCTTTGGTTTCCGGTA
AGTAGCGAAATAATATAAGCATACTTATAAATGAAGGAATTGAATATAGAATAAGGAAAGCATAACTACC
AATAACGGAATATAGAGGTAATACTGTAAATGTACTGATAACCACCATTACAGTATTCATTGAATATGCC
ACAGATTGAGCAATACTACGATGTTTTTGAGGTACCAGTTCAGAGGATATAAACCACGAAATTGGACCAA
CTCCAGTTCTGAAATTTCATTATTCGATTAAATCAAAATATATTTGAAAAACCTCACCCATAAGTATAAC
CGTAGATGATCAATGCAACTAGGCATCCGTATTTCATCGGGTCAATCAGAATACGTATTTTTGCGAAGAA
TACGAATGCAATTAGAGCTAAATTATTGAGAAATGTGAAGAGAAGGAGAAGCTTGCGTCGACCAACTCTG
TAAACTTATTCATACAATTTTGTCTTCAAATTTTGAACGTTTAAAACTATCTTATTCAATGAGTTAGCGG
GTTTTTATAGTGAGTTAGTTCACGATTATCTAATAAAACTATGTCCAAACATCCTAACTGCGACCGTATT
CTCACTAACTCGTCTTAAAAACGTTGAGATTATTTTAAACCCTTCTTCAGTACAACTACAGTACTGATGC
ACAAATACAATAATAATAATACATTCAGACATACTCTGAACAATGTAACTTGTTTTTGTTATACTGTGGT
AACATTTATTGAAATGAAATATAACCTTACTTTTCAATCACAATTCCACCAGTAATTGTTCCAGAAACAT
AAGCTAAACCCATTGCAGTTGTACTCCATTCAGCAATTTCTGACTCAACATTTGCATTTTCTAGAAAGAA
AGTAGAGGATAAAAGAAGAGCCCATAATCCGACAAGCAACTTTTCTATACAAAGTTGATAGCTTGGCGGA
TCCCTGGCGTTACCCAACTTAATCGCCTTGCAGCACATCCCCCTTTCGCCAGCTGGCGTAATAGCGAAGA
GGCCCGCACCGATCGCCCTTCCCAACAGTTGCGCAGCCTGAATGGCGAATGGCGCCTGATGCGGTATTTT
CTCCTTACGCATCTGTGCGGTATTTCACACCGCATATGGTGCACTCTCAGTACAATCTGCTCTGATGCCG
CATAGTTAAGCCAGCCCCGACACCCGCCAACACCCGCTGACGCGCCCTGACGGGCTTGTCTGCTCCCGGC
ATCCGCTTACAGACAAGCTGTGACCGTCTCCGGGAGCTGCATGTGTCAGAGGTTTTCACCGTCATCACCG
AAACGCGCGAGACGAAAGGGCCTCGTGATACGCCTATTTTTATAGGTTAATGTCATGATAATAATGGTTT
CTTAGACGTCAGGTGGCACTTTTCGGGGAAATGTGCGCGGAACCCCTATTTGTTTATTTTTCTAAATACA
TTCAAATATGTATCCGCTCATGAGACAATAACCCTGATAAATGCTTCAATAATATTGAAAAAGGAAGAGT
ATGAGTATTCAACATTTCCGTGTCGCCCTTATTCCCTTTTTTGCGGCATTTTGCCTTCCTGTTTTTGCTC
ACCCAGAAACGCTGGTGAAAGTAAAAGATGCTGAAGATCAGTTGGGTGCACGAGTGGGTTACATCGAACT
GGATCTCAACAGCGGTAAGATCCTTGAGAGTTTTCGCCCCGAAGAACGTTTTCCAATG
Features (pLannotate 1.2.2; 18 found; start..end, strand, type, name):
    834..1422    +  rep_origin     ori: high-copy-number ColE1/pMB1/pBR322/pUC origin of replication
   3007..3031    +  protein_bind   attB2: mutant version of attB; recombination site for the Gateway® BP reaction BP Clonase™
   3993..4026    +  protein_bind   loxN: Cre-mediated recombination occurs in the 8-bp core sequence (GTATACCT). loxN sites are compatible with each other, but incompatible with loxP or lox2272 sites. Cre recombinase
   4091..4945    +  CDS            mCherry: mCherry is a basic (constitutively fluorescent) red fluorescent protein published in 2004, derived from Discosoma sp.. It is reported to be a very rapidly-maturing monomer with low acid sensitivity.
   5356..5375    -  misc_feature   MCS (fragment): pBluescript multiple cloning site
   5376..5409    +  protein_bind   loxN: Cre-mediated recombination occurs in the 8-bp core sequence (GTATACCT). loxN sites are compatible with each other, but incompatible with loxP or lox2272 sites. Cre recombinase
   5471..6339    +  CDS            mEGFP (fragment): monomeric enhanced GFP, optimized with synthetic introns for expression in C. elegans
   6571..6588    +  CDS            lacZα (fragment): LacZα fragment of β-galactosidase; lacZ fragment
   6857..7699    -  CDS            unc-119: UN119_CAEEL - Experimental evidence at protein level: Swiss-Prot protein existence level 1. Myristoyl-binding protein that acts as a cargo adapter: specifically binds the myristoyl moiety of a subset of N-terminally myristoylated proteins and is required for their localization. Plays a key role in ciliary membrane localization of proteins. Required for the establishment or function of the nervous system. From Caenorhabditis elegans.
   7810..7827    +  misc_feature   P element 5' end (fragment): No description available
   8688..8708    -  protein_bind   attB1: mutant version of attB; core recombination site for the Gateway® BP reaction BP Clonase™
   8722..8937    +  CDS            GSLG1_CAEEL (fragment): Experimental evidence at protein level: Swiss-Prot protein existence level 1. From Caenorhabditis elegans.
  10047..10067   -  protein_bind   attB4: mutant version of attB; core recombination site for the Gateway® BP reaction BP Clonase™
  10082..10199   +  CDS            lacZα (fragment): LacZα fragment of β-galactosidase; lacZ fragment
  10205..10304   -  misc_feature   bom (fragment): basis of mobility region from pBR322
  10406..10441   -  CDS            rop (fragment): Rop protein, which maintains plasmids at low copy number; rop
  10536..10640   +  promoter       AmpR promoter: bla
  10641..663     +  CDS            AmpR (across the origin): β-lactamase; bla; confers resistance to ampicillin, carbenicillin, and related antibiotics
