[The description below was written by a language model from this plasmid's Addgene catalogue record and pLannotate feature annotations shown in this document.]
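Description:
pSR06 is a C. elegans MosSCI targeting plasmid built on the pCFJ350 backbone, designed to place a Cre-responsive fluorescent read-out as a single-copy insertion at the ttTi5605 Mos1 site on chromosome II. In bacteria it is maintained as a high-copy plasmid through a ColE1/pUC-type origin and selected with ampicillin (AmpR under its own bla promoter). The feature table also detects an unc-119 coding sequence, the rescue marker used in this vector family to identify transgenic worms in an unc-119 mutant background. There are also several Gateway attB remnants and a fragment of a C. elegans genomic gene. The latter probably belongs to the chromosomal homology flanking the cargo, although the homology arms themselves are not annotated.

The payload is a colour-switch cassette assembled by Gibson cloning. According to the record, the rps-27 promoter drives a codon-optimised mCherry, which the annotation shows is bracketed by two loxN sites in the same orientation, followed by a codon-optimised GFP with synthetic introns. Without Cre, cells should express mCherry, with GFP presumably kept silent by sequences following mCherry inside the floxed segment, which are not annotated. Cre recombination between the loxN sites excises the mCherry segment and brings GFP under the promoter, switching cells and their descendants permanently from red to green. Because loxN is incompatible with loxP and lox2272, the reporter can be used alongside other lox-based alleles without cross-recombination. The depositor notes an A-to-T change within GFP; fluorescence remains visible but may be weaker. The construct serves as a reporter of Cre activity, for example to mark cells in which tissue-specific, recombination-based gene manipulation has occurred.
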