Addgene plasmid #69152: pSR06
Purpose: read-outloxN mCherry to GFP switch for integration on ttTi5605, Mos Chr II
Depositing lab: Sander van den Heuvel. Depositing organization: Utrecht University. Publication: G1/S Inhibitors and the SWI/SNF Complex Control Cell-Cycle Exit during Muscle Differentiation. Ruijtenberg S, van den Heuvel S. Cell. 2015 Jul 16;162(2):300-13. doi: 10.1016/j.cell.2015.06.013. Epub 2015 Jul 2. PubMed 26144318.
Backbone
  Vector backbone: pCFJ350
  Backbone manufacturer: Erik Jorgensen
  Backbone size w/o insert (bp): 7517
  Total vector size (bp): 10838
  Vector type: Worm Expression, Cre/Lox ; MosSCI
Growth in bacteria
  Bacterial resistance: Ampicillin, 100 μg/mL
  Growth temperature: 37°C
  Growth strain: DH5alpha
  Copy number: High Copy
Gene/Insert 1
  Gene/Insert name: mCherry
  Species: C. elegans (nematode)
  Insert size (bp): 861
  Mutation: codon-optimzed index 1.0
  Promoter: rps-27
  Cloning method: Gibson Cloning
  Sequencing primers: 5′ M13 reverse; 3′ N/A
Gene/Insert 2
  Gene/Insert name: eGFP
  Species: C. elegans (nematode)
  Insert size (bp): 869
  Mutation: codon-optimzed index 1.0, A to T mutation at bp 793 in GFP, GFP still visible but possibly weaker
  Cloning method: Gibson Cloning
  Sequencing primers: 5′ N/A; 3′ N/A
Terms and licenses: Academic/Nonprofit Terms; Industry Terms: Not Available to Industry
How to cite: pSR06 was a gift from Sander van den Heuvel (Addgene plasmid # 69152 ; http://n2t.net/addgene:69152 ; RRID:Addgene_69152)
