>Addgene plasmid #69152 | pSR06 | addgene partial sequence | sequence record 125048 | ceGFP-R 5'-TGAGGGTGAGCTTTCCGTAG-3'
CTTGTGTCCGTTGACGTCTCCGTCGAGCTCGACGAGGATTGGGACGACTCCGGTGAAGAGCTCCTCTCCC
TTGGACATTTTTTCTACCGGTACCTTACGCTTCTTCTTTGGAGCAGTCATTTTTTCTGGATCCTCTAGAA
TAACTTCGTATAAGGTATACTATACGAAGTTATGCGGCCGCTCTAGAACTAGTTTTCCTTCCTCCTCTAT
ATATTTTTATGTTTTCTTTTAAACCTTCCTCCATATTTCTGAATTGAATGTTGTTGCATATTGTGTGTCC
TTATTTCATTTCCATCATCCTTTTGTGTGTTTCCCCCTTCCACCAATTCCCCCCACGTCCTAATGAAATG
AAAGCGAGAAGATAAATAAACTTGCACATTGTGTTCAGATGAGAGGAGCGGAATACGAATTGGGAGACGG
AAAGAGAAAAAAAAATGTTTAGATTTGGATTGAATTAATTTTTTAGAAAGCAAGAAAAAAAACACAAAGA
GAATAAATAAATAATAGGAAAAAAAACAAATATTCAGTATTTAAAATTTGAAAATTCAACGACGTTGGCG
TCGATCATCCGGATTACTTGTATGGCCGGCTAGCGAATTCTTACTTGTAGAGCTCGTCCATTCCTCCGGT
GGAGTGACGTCCCTCGGCACGCTCGTATTGCTCGACGATGGTGTAGTCCTCGTTGTGGGAGGTGATGTCG
AGCTTGATGTTGACGTTGTAGGCTCCTGAAAATTTAAATCAGATTAGTTAGTTAGTAAAATCATGTTTAA
