>Addgene plasmid #69152 | pSR06 | addgene partial sequence | sequence record 127437 | hATF6-R 5'-gaacccatcctcgaagttca-3'
AGGAGAGCTTGAGGTAGTCTGGGATGTCGGCTGGGTGCTTGACGTAGGCCTTTGATCCGTACATGAATTG
TGGGGAGAGGATGTCCCAGGCGAATGGGAGTGGTCCTCCCTTGGTGACCTGAAAATTTAAATAATCAGGG
TTAGTTAGTATATATATGTTTAAACTTACCTTGAGCTTGGCGGTTTGGGTTCCCTCGTATGGACGTCCCT
CTCCCTCTCCCTCGATCTCGAACTCGTGTCCGTTGACTGATCCCTCCATGTGGACCTTGAAACGCATGAA
CTCCTTGATGATGGCCATGTTGTCCTCCTCTCCCTTGGACATTTTTTCTACCGGTACCTTACGCTTCTTC
TTTGGAGCAGTCATTTTTTCTGGATCCTCTAGAATAACTTCGTATAAGGTATACTATACGAAGTTATTTT
TATTCCACTTGTTGAGCGGGGCTGGCTGAAAATATGTGAATTGAGAAAATAAATAGTATATTTGAAAGAA
